>Addgene plasmid #55963 | mPlum-EB1-8 | depositor partial sequence | sequence record 86868 | insert sequence
GACGTCAGATCCGCTAGCGCTACCGGACTCAGATCTCGAGCTCCACCGCGGTGGCGGCCGCTCTAGAACT
AGTGGATCC
[390 nt withheld, positions 80-469]
CAAGGTCAAGAAACTGCAGTGGCTCCTTCCCTTGTTGCTCCAGCTCTGAATAAACCGAAGAAACCTCTCA
CTTCTAGCAGTGCAGCTCCCCAGAGGCCCATCTCAACACAGAGAACCGCTGCGGCTCCTAAGGCTGGCCC
TGGTGTGGTGCGAAAGAACCCTGGTGTGGGCAACGGAGACGACGAGGCAGCTGAGTTGATGCAGCAGGTC
AACGTATTGAAACTTACTGTTGAAGACTTGGAGAAAGAGAGGGATTTCTACTTCGGAAAGCTACGGAACA
TTGAATTGATTTGCCAGGAGAACGAGGGGGAAAACGACCCTGTATTGCAGAGGATTGTAGACATTCTGTA
TGCCACAGATGAAGGCTTTGTGATACCTGATGAAGGGGGCCCACAGGAGGAGCAAGAAGAGTATACCCGG
GATCCACCGGTGGCTACCATGGTGAGCAAGGGCGAGGAGGTCATCAAGGAGTTCATGCGCTTCAAGGAGC
ACATGGAGGGCTCCGTGAACGGCCACGAGTTCGAGATCGAGGGCGAGGGCGAGGGCCGCCCCTACGAGGG
CACCCAGACCGCCAGGCTGAAGGTGACCAAGGGTGGCCCCCTGCCCTTCGCCTGGGACATCCTGTCCCCT
CAGATCATGTACGGCTCCAAGGCCTACGTGAAGCACCCCGCCGACATCCCCGACTACTTGAAGCTGTCCT
TCCCCGAGGGCTTCAAGTGGGAGCGCGTGATGAACTTCGAGGACGGCGGCGTGGTGACCGTGACCCAGGA
CTCCTCCCTGCAGGACGGCGAGTTCATCTACAAGGTGAAGGTGCGCGGCACCAACTTCCCCTCCGACGGC
CCCGTAATGCAGAAGAAGACCATGGGCTGGGAGGCCTCCTCCGAGCGGATGTACCCCGAGGACGGCGCCC
TGAAGGGCGAGATGAAGATGAGGCTGAGGCTGAAGGACGGCGGCCACTACGACGCCGAGGTCAAGACCAC
CTACATGGCCAAGAAGCCCGTGCAGCTGCCCGGCGCCTACAAGACCGACATCAAGCTGGACATCACCTCC
CACAACGAGGACTACACCATCGTGGAACAGTACGAGCGCGCCGAGGGCCGCCACTCCACCGGCGCCTAAG
CGGCCGCGACTCTAGATCATAATCAGCCATACCACATTGAG
