>Addgene plasmid #55963 | mPlum-EB1-8 | addgene partial sequence | sequence record 116441 | Mombaerts mRFPup 5'-GTGGCCGTTCACGGAGCCCTCCATG-3'
TTGATGACCTCCTCGCCCTTGCTCACCATGGTAGCCACCGGTGGATCCCGGGTATACTCTTCTTGCTCCT
CCTGTGGGCCCCCTTCATCAGGTATCACAAAGCCTTCATCTGTGGCATACAGAATGTCTACAATCCTCTG
CAATACAGGGTCGTTTTCCCCCTCGTTCTCCTGGCAAATCAATTCAATGTTCCGTAGCTTTCCGAAGTAG
AAATCCCTCTCTTTCTCCAAGTCTTCAACAGTAAGTTTCAATACGTTGACCTGCTGCATCAACTCAGCTG
CCTCGTCGTCTCCGTTGCCCACACCAGGGTTCTTTCGCACCACACCAGGGCCAGCCTTAGGAGCCGCAGC
GGTTCTCTGTGTTGAGATGGGCCTCTGGGGAGCTGCACTGCTAGAAGTGAGAGGTTTCTTCGGTTTATTC
AGAGCTGGAGCAACAAGGGAAGGAGCCACTGCAGTTTCTTGACCTTG
[390 nt withheld, positions 468-857]
GGATCCACTAGTTCTAGAGCGGCC
