[The description below was written by a language model from this plasmid's Addgene catalogue record.]
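Description:
mPlum-EB1-8 is a mammalian expression plasmid that produces human EB1 (the product of the MAPRE1 gene, a microtubule end-binding protein) fused to the far-red fluorescent protein mPlum. It is built on an mPlum fluorescent-protein backbone of about 4.75 kb without the insert. The plasmid is maintained in E. coli at high copy number under kanamycin selection. It also carries a neomycin resistance marker, so transfected mammalian cells can be selected with G418, for example to establish stable lines. The origin of replication is not named in the record, and no feature table is available to confirm the exact arrangement of elements.

The fusion is driven by the CMV promoter, a strong constitutive promoter widely used in mammalian cells. The listed 3′ sequencing primer anneals to an SV40 polyadenylation signal, which implies that this element terminates the transcript. The record lists mPlum as the tag or fusion partner but does not say explicitly whether it sits at the N or C terminus of EB1. It also does not explain the "8" in the name or state the cloning method.

The stated purpose is localization. EB1 associates with microtubule ends, so the fusion serves as a fluorescent marker for that structure in imaging experiments. The recorded excitation and emission maxima of 590 nm and 649 nm put the signal in the far-red range, which makes the construct convenient to combine with green or yellow reporters in multicolour microscopy.
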