Addgene plasmid #55963: mPlum-EB1-8
Purpose: Localization: MT End Binding Protein, Excitation: 590, Emission: 649
Depositing lab: Michael Davidson. Depositing organization: Florida State University, Tallahassee.
Backbone
  Vector backbone: mPlum
  Backbone size w/o insert (bp): 4750
  Vector type: Mammalian Expression
  Selectable markers: Neomycin (select with G418)
Growth in bacteria
  Bacterial resistance: Kanamycin, 50 μg/mL
  Growth temperature: 37°C
  Growth strain: DH5alpha
  Copy number: High Copy
Gene/Insert
  Gene/Insert name: EB1 (alt name: NM_012325.2)
  Species: H. sapiens (human)
  Entrez Gene: MAPRE1 (a.k.a. EB1)
  Promoter: CMV
  Tag / fusion protein: mPlum
  Cloning method: Unknown
  Sequencing primers: 5′ CMV-F; 3′ SV40pA-R
Terms and licenses: Academic/Nonprofit Terms; Industry Terms: Not Available to Industry
Depositor comments: . Excitation = 590; Emission = 649
How to cite: mPlum-EB1-8 was a gift from Michael Davidson (Addgene plasmid # 55963 ; http://n2t.net/addgene:55963 ; RRID:Addgene_55963)
